Addgene plasmid #37680: pcDNA3.1 ShhN
Depositing lab: Philip Beachy. Depositing organization: Stanford University.
Backbone
  Vector backbone: pcDNA3.1
  Backbone manufacturer: Invitrogen
  Backbone size w/o insert (bp): 5446
  Vector type: Mammalian Expression
  Selectable markers: Hygromycin
Growth in bacteria
  Bacterial resistance: Ampicillin, 100 μg/mL
  Growth temperature: 37°C
  Growth strain: DH5alpha
  Copy number: Unknown
Gene/Insert
  Gene/Insert name: shh
  Species: M. musculus (mouse)
  Mutation: soluble form (see comments)
  Entrez Gene: Shh (a.k.a. 9530036O11Rik, Dsh, HHG-1, Hhg1, Hx, Hxl3, M100081, ShhNC)
  Promoter: CMV
  Cloning method: Restriction Enzyme; 5′ cloning site unknown (unknown if destroyed); 3′ cloning site unknown (unknown if destroyed)
  Sequencing primers: 5′ CMV-Fwd; 3′ BGH-Rev
Terms and licenses: Academic/Nonprofit Terms; Industry Terms: Not Available to Industry
Depositor comments: The ShhN construct contains a stop codon following the site of internal cleavage and therefore produces a protein (ShhN) containing the same amino acid residues as the processed protein but lacking cholesterol modification.
How to cite: pcDNA3.1 ShhN was a gift from Philip Beachy (Addgene plasmid # 37680 ; http://n2t.net/addgene:37680 ; RRID:Addgene_37680)
