[The description below was written by a language model from this plasmid's Addgene catalogue record and pLannotate feature annotations shown in this document.]
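Description:
pcDNA3.1 ShhN is a mammalian expression plasmid built on the Invitrogen pcDNA3.1 backbone in its hygromycin-selectable form, carrying a truncated mouse Sonic hedgehog (Shh) coding sequence. The sequenced record is about 6.2 kb. In bacteria it is maintained through a high-copy ColE1/pUC-type origin and selected with ampicillin via the β-lactamase gene and its native promoter. An f1 origin is also present, which allows single-stranded DNA production. For stable selection in mammalian cells, an SV40 enhancer/early promoter drives the hygromycin phosphotransferase gene, followed by an SV40 polyadenylation signal. The annotation also picks up small fragments (bom, ble, lacI, a short HIV-1 LTR-like match, and lac promoter/operator elements), which appear to be backbone remnants or short homology hits rather than functional parts.

The expression cassette consists of the human CMV immediate-early enhancer and promoter, a T7 promoter that can support in vitro transcription, the Shh insert, and the bovine growth hormone polyadenylation signal. The annotated Shh fragment spans roughly 600 bp, corresponding to the amino-terminal signalling domain. According to the depositor, a stop codon was placed immediately after the site where full-length Shh normally undergoes internal autoprocessing. The product, ShhN, therefore has the same residues as the processed N-terminal ligand, but because it bypasses the cleavage reaction it lacks the cholesterol modification and behaves as a soluble form. No epitope tag or reporter is annotated, and the cloning sites are not recorded. The record does not state a specific application. A construct of this kind suits expressing soluble ShhN in transfected mammalian cells, for example to study Hedgehog pathway signalling through the Patched receptor or the role of cholesterol modification.
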