Features (pLannotate 1.2.2; 20 found; start..end, strand, type, name):
     28..80      -  misc_feature   bom (fragment): basis of mobility region from pBR322
    235..614     +  enhancer       CMV enhancer: human cytomegalovirus immediate early enhancer
    615..818     +  promoter       CMV promoter: human cytomegalovirus (CMV) immediate early promoter
    814..847     +  LTR            5' LTR (truncated) (fragment): truncated 5' long terminal repeat (LTR) from HIV-1
    863..881     +  promoter       T7 promoter: promoter for bacteriophage T7 RNA polymerase
    990..1583    +  CDS            Shh (fragment): SHH_MOUSE - Also known as Hhg1. Experimental evidence at protein level: Swiss-Prot protein existence level 1. [Sonic hedgehog protein N-product]: The dually lipidated sonic hedgehog protein N-product (ShhNp) is a morphogen which is essential for a variety of patterning events during development. Induces ventral cell fate in the neural tube and somites (PubMed:11430830, PubMed:24863049). Involved in the patterning of the anterior-posterior axis of the developing limb bud (PubMed:15315762). Essential for axon guidance (PubMed:12679031). Binds to the patched (PTCH1) receptor, which functions in a
   1630..1854    +  polyA_signal   bGH poly(A) signal: bovine growth hormone polyadenylation signal
   1858..1879    +  promoter       SV40 promoter (fragment): SV40 enhancer and early promoter
   1900..2328    +  rep_origin     f1 ori (sequence partly withheld): f1 bacteriophage origin of replication; arrow indicates direction of (+) strand synthesis
   2342..2671    +  promoter       SV40 promoter: SV40 enhancer and early promoter
   2720..3745    +  CDS            HygR: aminoglycoside phosphotransferase from E. coli; aph(4)-Ia; confers resistance to hygromycin
   3755..3880    +  CDS            ble (fragment): BLE_KLEPN - Experimental evidence at protein level: Swiss-Prot protein existence level 1. Binding protein with a strong affinity to the bleomycin family of antibiotics. Binds to CL990; an antimitotic-antibiotic compound. From Klebsiella pneumoniae.
   3875..3996    +  polyA_signal   SV40 poly(A) signal: SV40 polyadenylation signal
   4069..4085    -  protein_bind   lac operator: The lac repressor binds to the lac operator to inhibit transcription in E. coli. This inhibition can be relieved by adding lactose or isopropyl-β-D-thiogalactopyranoside (IPTG). lac repressor encoded by lacI
   4093..4123    -  promoter       lac promoter: promoter for the E. coli lac operon
   4138..4159    -  protein_bind   CAP binding site: CAP binding activates transcription in the presence of cAMP. E. coli catabolite activator protein
   4172..4264    -  CDS            lacI (fragment): lac repressor; lacI; The lac repressor binds to the lac operator to inhibit transcription in E. coli. This inhibition can be relieved by adding lactose or isopropyl-β-D-thiogalactopyranoside (IPTG).
   4447..5035    -  rep_origin     ori: high-copy-number ColE1/pMB1/pBR322/pUC origin of replication
   5206..6066    -  CDS            AmpR: β-lactamase; bla; confers resistance to ampicillin, carbenicillin, and related antibiotics
   6067..6171    -  promoter       AmpR promoter: bla
>Addgene plasmid #37680 | pcDNA3.1 ShhN | addgene full sequence | sequence record 159475 | Addgene NGS Result
GACGGATCGGGAGATCTCCCGATCCCCTATGGTGCACTCTCAGTACAATCTGCTCTGATGCCGCATAGTT
AAGCCAGTATCTGCTCCCTGCTTGTGTGTTGGAGGTCGCTGAGTAGTGCGCGAGCAAAATTTAAGCTACA
ACAAGGCAAGGCTTGACCGACAATTGCATGAAGAATCTGCTTAGGGTTAGGCGTTTTGCGCTGCTTCGCG
ATGTACGGGCCAGATATACGCGTTGACATTGATTATTGACTAGTTATTAATAGTAATCAATTACGGGGTC
ATTAGTTCATAGCCCATATATGGAGTTCCGCGTTACATAACTTACGGTAAATGGCCCGCCTGGCTGACCG
CCCAACGACCCCCGCCCATTGACGTCAATAATGACGTATGTTCCCATAGTAACGCCAATAGGGACTTTCC
ATTGACGTCAATGGGTGGAGTATTTACGGTAAACTGCCCACTTGGCAGTACATCAAGTGTATCATATGCC
AAGTACGCCCCCTATTGACGTCAATGACGGTAAATGGCCCGCCTGGCATTATGCCCAGTACATGACCTTA
TGGGACTTTCCTACTTGGCAGTACATCTACGTATTAGTCATCGCTATTACCATGGTGATGCGGTTTTGGC
AGTACATCAATGGGCGTGGATAGCGGTTTGACTCACGGGGATTTCCAAGTCTCCACCCCATTGACGTCAA
TGGGAGTTTGTTTTGGCACCAAAATCAACGGGACTTTCCAAAATGTCGTAACAACTCCGCCCCATTGACG
CAAATGGGCGGTAGGCGTGTACGGTGGGAGGTCTATATAAGCAGAGCTCTCTGGCTAACTAGAGAACCCA
CTGCTTACTGGCTTATCGAAATTAATACGACTCACTATAGGGAGACCCAAGCTGGCTAGCGTTTAAACTT
AAGCTTGGTACCGAGCTCGGATCCACTAGTCCAGTGTGGTGGAATTCTGCAGATATCCAGCACAGTGGCG
GCCGCCACCATGCTGCTGCTGCTGGCCAGATGTTTTCTGGTGATCCTTGCTTCCTCGCTGCTGGTGTGCC
CCGGGCTGGCCTGTGGGCCCGGCAGGGGGTTTGGAAAGAGGCGGCACCCCAAAAAGCTGACCCCTTTAGC
CTACAAGCAGTTTATTCCCAACGTAGCTGAGAAGACCCTAGGGGCCAGCGGCAGATATGAAGGGAAGATC
ACAAGAAACTCCGAACGATTTAAGGAACTCACCCCCAATTACAACCCCGACATCATATTTAAGGATGAGG
AAAACACGGGAGCAGACCGGCTGATGACTCAGAGGTGCAAAGACAAGTTAAATGCCTTGGCCATCTCTGT
GATGAACCAGTGGCCTGGAGTGAAGCTGCGAGTGACCGAGGGCTGGGATGAGGACGGCCATCATTCAGAG
GAGTCTCTACACTATGAGGGTCGAGCAGTGGACATCACCACGTCCGACCGGGACCGCAGCAAGTACGGCA
TGCTGGCTCGCCTGGCTGTGGAAGCAGGTTTCGACTGGGTCTACTATGAATCCAAAGCTCACATCCACTG
TTCTGTGAAAGCAGAGAACTCCGTGGCGGCCAAATCCGGCGGCTGACTCGAGTCTAGAGGGCCCGTTTAA
ACCCGCTGATCAGCCTCGACTGTGCCTTCTAGTTGCCAGCCATCTGTTGTTTGCCCCTCCCCCGTGCCTT
CCTTGACCCTGGAAGGTGCCACTCCCACTGTCCTTTCCTAATAAAATGAGGAAATTGCATCGCATTGTCT
GAGTAGGTGTCATTCTATTCTGGGGGGTGGGGTGGGGCAGGACAGCAAGGGGGAGGATTGGGAAGACAAT
AGCAGGCATGCTGGGGATGCGGTGGGCTCTATGGCTTCTGAGGCGGAAAGAACCAGCTGGGGCTCTAGGG
GGTATCCCC
[124 nt withheld, positions 1900-2023]
C
[91 nt withheld, positions 2025-2115]
A
[49 nt withheld, positions 2117-2165]
CCTTTGACGTTGGAGTCCACGTTCTTT
[37 nt withheld, positions 2193-2229]
ACCCTATCTCGGTCTATTCTTTTGATTTATAAGGGATTTTGCCGATTTCGGCCTATTGGTTAAAAAATGA
GCTGATTTAACAAAAATTTAACGCGAATTAATTCTGTGGAATGTGTGTCAGTTAGGGTGTGGAAAGTCCC
CAGGCTCCCCAGCAGGCAGAAGTATGCAAAGCATGCATCTCAATTAGTCAGCAACCAGGTGTGGAAAGTC
CCCAGGCTCCCCAGCAGGCAGAAGTATGCAAAGCATGCATCTCAATTAGTCAGCAACCATAGTCCCGCCC
CTAACTCCGCCCATCCCGCCCCTAACTCCGCCCAGTTCCGCCCATTCTCCGCCCCATGGCTGACTAATTT
TTTTTATTTATGCAGAGGCCGAGGCCGCCTCTGCCTCTGAGCTATTCCAGAAGTAGTGAGGAGGCTTTTT
TGGAGGCCTAGGCTTTTGCAAAAAGCTCCCGGGAGCTTGTATATCCATTTTCGGATCTGATCAGCACGTG
ATGAAAAAGCCTGAACTCACCGCGACGTCTGTCGAGAAGTTTCTGATCGAAAAGTTCGACAGCGTCTCCG
ACCTGATGCAGCTCTCGGAGGGCGAAGAATCTCGTGCTTTCAGCTTCGATGTAGGAGGGCGTGGATATGT
CCTGCGGGTAAATAGCTGCGCCGATGGTTTCTACAAAGATCGTTATGTTTATCGGCACTTTGCATCGGCC
GCGCTCCCGATTCCGGAAGTGCTTGACATTGGGGAATTCAGCGAGAGCCTGACCTATTGCATCTCCCGCC
GTGCACAGGGTGTCACGTTGCAAGACCTGCCTGAAACCGAACTGCCCGCTGTTCTGCAGCCGGTCGCGGA
GGCCATGGATGCGATCGCTGCGGCCGATCTTAGCCAGACGAGCGGGTTCGGCCCATTCGGACCGCAAGGA
ATCGGTCAATACACTACATGGCGTGATTTCATATGCGCGATTGCTGATCCCCATGTGTATCACTGGCAAA
CTGTGATGGACGACACCGTCAGTGCGTCCGTCGCGCAGGCTCTCGATGAGCTGATGCTTTGGGCCGAGGA
CTGCCCCGAAGTCCGGCACCTCGTGCACGCGGATTTCGGCTCCAACAATGTCCTGACGGACAATGGCCGC
ATAACAGCGGTCATTGACTGGAGCGAGGCGATGTTCGGGGATTCCCAATACGAGGTCGCCAACATCTTCT
TCTGGAGGCCGTGGTTGGCTTGTATGGAGCAGCAGACGCGCTACTTCGAGCGGAGGCATCCGGAGCTTGC
AGGATCGCCGCGGCTCCGGGCGTATATGCTCCGCATTGGTCTTGACCAACTCTATCAGAGCTTGGTTGAC
GGCAATTTCGATGATGCAGCTTGGGCGCAGGGTCGATGCGACGCAATCGTCCGATCCGGAGCCGGGACTG
TCGGGCGTACACAAATCGCCCGCAGAAGCGCGGCCGTCTGGACCGATGGCTGTGTAGAAGTACTCGCCGA
TAGTGGAAACCGACGCCCCAGCACTCGTCCGAGGGCAAAGGAATAGCACGTGCTACGAGATTTCGATTCC
ACCGCCGCCTTCTATGAAAGGTTGGGCTTCGGAATCGTTTTCCGGGACGCCGGCTGGATGATCCTCCAGC
GCGGGGATCTCATGCTGGAGTTCTTCGCCCACCCCAACTTGTTTATTGCAGCTTATAATGGTTACAAATA
AAGCAATAGCATCACAAATTTCACAAATAAAGCATTTTTTTCACTGCATTCTAGTTGTGGTTTGTCCAAA
CTCATCAATGTATCTTATCATGTCTGTATACCGTCGACCTCTAGCTAGAGCTTGGCGTAATCATGGTCAT
AGCTGTTTCCTGTGTGAAATTGTTATCCGCTCACAATTCCACACAACATACGAGCCGGAAGCATAAAGTG
TAAAGCCTGGGGTGCCTAATGAGTGAGCTAACTCACATTAATTGCGTTGCGCTCACTGCCCGCTTTCCAG
TCGGGAAACCTGTCGTGCCAGCTGCATTAATGAATCGGCCAACGCGCGGGGAGAGGCGGTTTGCGTATTG
GGCGCTCTTCCGCTTCCTCGCTCACTGACTCGCTGCGCTCGGTCGTTCGGCTGCGGCGAGCGGTATCAGC
TCACTCAAAGGCGGTAATACGGTTATCCACAGAATCAGGGGATAACGCAGGAAAGAACATGTGAGCAAAA
GGCCAGCAAAAGGCCAGGAACCGTAAAAAGGCCGCGTTGCTGGCGTTTTTCCATAGGCTCCGCCCCCCTG
ACGAGCATCACAAAAATCGACGCTCAAGTCAGAGGTGGCGAAACCCGACAGGACTATAAAGATACCAGGC
GTTTCCCCCTGGAAGCTCCCTCGTGCGCTCTCCTGTTCCGACCCTGCCGCTTACCGGATACCTGTCCGCC
TTTCTCCCTTCGGGAAGCGTGGCGCTTTCTCATAGCTCACGCTGTAGGTATCTCAGTTCGGTGTAGGTCG
TTCGCTCCAAGCTGGGCTGTGTGCACGAACCCCCCGTTCAGCCCGACCGCTGCGCCTTATCCGGTAACTA
TCGTCTTGAGTCCAACCCGGTAAGACACGACTTATCGCCACTGGCAGCAGCCACTGGTAACAGGATTAGC
AGAGCGAGGTATGTAGGCGGTGCTACAGAGTTCTTGAAGTGGTGGCCTAACTACGGCTACACTAGAAGAA
CAGTATTTGGTATCTGCGCTCTGCTGAAGCCAGTTACCTTCGGAAAAAGAGTTGGTAGCTCTTGATCCGG
CAAACAAACCACCGCTGGTAGCGGTGGTTTTTTTGTTTGCAAGCAGCAGATTACGCGCAGAAAAAAAGGA
TCTCAAGAAGATCCTTTGATCTTTTCTACGGGGTCTGACGCTCAGTGGAACGAAAACTCACGTTAAGGGA
TTTTGGTCATGAGATTATCAAAAAGGATCTTCACCTAGATCCTTTTAAATTAAAAATGAAGTTTTAAATC
AATCTAAAGTATATATGAGTAAACTTGGTCTGACAGTTACCAATGCTTAATCAGTGAGGCACCTATCTCA
GCGATCTGTCTATTTCGTTCATCCATAGTTGCCTGACTCCCCGTCGTGTAGATAACTACGATACGGGAGG
GCTTACCATCTGGCCCCAGTGCTGCAATGATACCGCGAGACCCACGCTCACCGGCTCCAGATTTATCAGC
AATAAACCAGCCAGCCGGAAGGGCCGAGCGCAGAAGTGGTCCTGCAACTTTATCCGCCTCCATCCAGTCT
ATTAATTGTTGCCGGGAAGCTAGAGTAAGTAGTTCGCCAGTTAATAGTTTGCGCAACGTTGTTGCCATTG
CTACAGGCATCGTGGTGTCACGCTCGTCGTTTGGTATGGCTTCATTCAGCTCCGGTTCCCAACGATCAAG
GCGAGTTACATGATCCCCCATGTTGTGCAAAAAAGCGGTTAGCTCCTTCGGTCCTCCGATCGTTGTCAGA
AGTAAGTTGGCCGCAGTGTTATCACTCATGGTTATGGCAGCACTGCATAATTCTCTTACTGTCATGCCAT
CCGTAAGATGCTTTTCTGTGACTGGTGAGTACTCAACCAAGTCATTCTGAGAATAGTGTATGCGGCGACC
GAGTTGCTCTTGCCCGGCGTCAATACGGGATAATACCGCGCCACATAGCAGAACTTTAAAAGTGCTCATC
ATTGGAAAACGTTCTTCGGGGCGAAAACTCTCAAGGATCTTACCGCTGTTGAGATCCAGTTCGATGTAAC
CCACTCGTGCACCCAACTGATCTTCAGCATCTTTTACTTTCACCAGCGTTTCTGGGTGAGCAAAAACAGG
AAGGCAAAATGCCGCAAAAAAGGGAATAAGGGCGACACGGAAATGTTGAATACTCATACTCTTCCTTTTT
CAATATTATTGAAGCATTTATCAGGGTTATTGTCTCATGAGCGGATACATATTTGAATGTATTTAGAAAA
ATAAACAAATAGGGGTTCCGCGCACATTTCCCCGAAAAGTGCCACCTGACGTC
