>Addgene plasmid #37680 | pcDNA3.1 ShhN | addgene partial sequence | sequence record 48825 | CMV-F 5'-CGCAAATGGGCGGTAGGCGTG-3'
CTCTCTGGCTAACTAGAGAACCCACTGCTTACTGGCTTATCGAAATTAATACGACTCACTATAGGGAGAC
CCAAGCTGGCTAGCGTTTAAACTTAAGCTTGGTACCGAGCTCGGATCCACTAGTCCAGTGTGGTGGAATT
CTGCAGATATCCAGCACAGTGGCGGCCGCCACCATGCTGCTGCTGCTGGCCAGATGTTTTCTGGTGATCC
TTGCTTCCTCGCTGCTGGTGTGCCCCGGGCTGGCCTGTGGGCCCGGCAGGGGGTTTGGAAAGAGGCGGCA
CCCCAAAAAGCTGACCCCTTTAGCCTACAAGCAGTTTATTCCCAACGTAGCTGAGAAGACCCTAGGGGCC
AGCGGCAGATATGAAGGGAAGATCACAAGAAACTCCGAACGATTTAAGGAACTCACCCCCAATTACAACC
CCGACATCATATTTAAGGATGAGGAAAACACGGGAGCAGACCGGCTGATGACTCAGAGGTGCAAAGACAA
GTTAAATGCCTTGGCCATCTCTGTGATGAACCAGTGGCCTGGAGTGAAGCTGCGAGTGACCGAGGGCTGG
GATGAGGACGGCCATCATTCAGAGGAGTCTCTACACTATGAGGGTCGAGCAGTGGACATCACCACGTCCG
ACCGGGACCGCAGCAAGTACGGCATGCTGGCTCGCCTGGCTGTGGAAGCAGGTTTCGACTGGGTCTACTA
TGAATCCAAAGCTCACATCCACTGTTCTGTGAAAGCAGAGAACTCCGTGGCGGCCAAATCCGGCGGCTGA
CTCGAGTCTAGAGGGCCCGTTTAAACCCGCTGATCAGCCTCGACTGTGCCTTCTAGTTGCCAGCCATCTG
TTGTTT
